Addgene plasmid #76103: MAST3 gRNA (BRDN0001145286)
Purpose: 3rd generation lentiviral gRNA plasmid targeting human MAST3
Depositing lab: John Doench & David Root. Depositing organization: Broad Institute. Publication: Optimized sgRNA design to maximize activity and minimize off-target effects of CRISPR-Cas9. Doench JG, Fusi N, Sullender M, Hegde M, Vaimberg EW, Donovan KF, Smith I, Tothova Z, Wilen C, Orchard R, Virgin HW, Listgarten J, Root DE. Nat Biotechnol. 2016 Jan 18. doi: 10.1038/nbt.3437. PubMed 26780180.
Backbone
  Vector backbone: lentiGuide-Puro
  Backbone manufacturer: Zhang Lab (Addgene plasmid # 52963)
  Vector type: Mammalian Expression, Lentiviral, CRISPR
  Selectable markers: Puromycin
Growth in bacteria
  Bacterial resistance: Ampicillin, 100 μg/mL
  Growth temperature: 37°C
  Growth strain: DH5alpha
  Copy number: High Copy
Gene/Insert
  Gene/Insert name: MAST3 (alt names: MAST3; NM_015016.1)
  gRNA/shRNA sequence: TCAGCCCGGGCCGTGCAACG
  Species: H. sapiens (human)
  Entrez Gene: MAST3
  Promoter: hU6
  Cloning method: Unknown
  Sequencing primers: 5′ U6-F; 3′ pS2-R
Terms and licenses: Academic/Nonprofit Terms; Industry Terms: Not Available to Industry
Depositor comments: The gRNA was designed to target the following Genbank reference sequence(s): NM_015016.1. Note that this plasmid does NOT contain Cas9. It should be used in conjunction with lentiCas9-Blast (Addgene #52962) or otherwise with cell lines already expressing Cas9. Browse the full kinome gRNA library at http://www.addgene.org/pooled-library/broadgpp-human-kinome/ or visit http://www.broadinstitute.org/rnai/public/ for detailed protocols and information.
How to cite: MAST3 gRNA (BRDN0001145286) was a gift from John Doench & David Root (Addgene plasmid # 76103 ; http://n2t.net/addgene:76103 ; RRID:Addgene_76103)
