[The description below was written by a language model from this plasmid's Addgene catalogue record and pLannotate feature annotations shown in this document.]
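Description:
MAST3 gRNA (BRDN0001145286) is a third-generation lentiviral single-guide RNA plasmid built on the lentiGuide-Puro backbone and designed to target the human MAST3 gene, with the guide designed against a MAST3 RefSeq transcript. It is maintained in E. coli through a high-copy ColE1/pUC-type origin with ampicillin resistance (AmpR, β-lactamase). It also carries an f1 origin, lac regulatory remnants and T3/T7 promoters from its cloning-vector ancestry, plus an SV40 origin and poly(A) signal outside the viral unit.

The lentiviral transfer cassette begins with an RSV promoter fused to a truncated HIV-1 5' LTR, which makes genomic RNA production Tat-independent. This is followed by the Ψ packaging signal with a partial gag sequence and the Rev response element for Rev-dependent nuclear export. Next, a human U6 RNA polymerase III promoter drives the MAST3-specific spacer joined to the Streptococcus pyogenes Cas9 guide scaffold, followed by a cPPT/CTS element, which aids nuclear import of the viral genome. Downstream, the EF-1α core promoter with its intron A expresses puromycin N-acetyltransferase so that transduced mammalian cells can be selected. A WPRE enhances transcript expression, and a self-inactivating ΔU3 3' LTR closes the unit and disables LTR promoter activity after integration.

The plasmid does not encode Cas9, so it is meant to be used with a separate Cas9 vector such as lentiCas9-Blast or in cells that already express Cas9. It belongs to a human kinome gRNA collection built using optimized sgRNA design rules. Its use is Cas9-mediated targeting of MAST3, typically for gene knockout.
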