Features (pLannotate 1.2.2; 29 found; start..end, strand, type, name):
     14..80      +  CDS            small t antigen (fragment): SV40 (simian virus 40) small t antigen
    106..317     +  promoter       EF-1α core promoter: core promoter for human elongation factor EF-1α
    318..1256    +  intron         EF-1α intron A: intron upstream of the start codon of human EF-1α
   1278..1877    +  CDS            PuroR (fragment): puromycin N-acetyltransferase; pac from Streptomyces; confers resistance to puromycin
   1893..2481    +  misc_feature   WPRE: woodchuck hepatitis virus posttranscriptional regulatory element
   2532..2551    +  misc_feature   cPPT/CTS (fragment): central polypurine tract and central termination sequence of HIV-1
   2553..2786    +  LTR            3' LTR (ΔU3): self-inactivating 3' long terminal repeat (LTR) from HIV-1
   2864..2985    +  polyA_signal   SV40 poly(A) signal: SV40 polyadenylation signal
   3025..3160    +  rep_origin     SV40 ori: SV40 origin of replication
   3181..3199    -  promoter       T7 promoter: promoter for bacteriophage T7 RNA polymerase
   3207..3362    +  CDS            lacZα (fragment): LacZα fragment of β-galactosidase; lacZ fragment
   3367..3795    +  rep_origin     f1 ori (sequence partly withheld): f1 bacteriophage origin of replication; arrow indicates direction of (+) strand synthesis
   3848..3952    +  promoter       AmpR promoter: bla
   3953..4813    +  CDS            AmpR: β-lactamase; bla; confers resistance to ampicillin, carbenicillin, and related antibiotics
   4984..5572    +  rep_origin     ori: high-copy-number ColE1/pMB1/pBR322/pUC origin of replication
   5755..5847    +  CDS            lacI (fragment): lac repressor; lacI; The lac repressor binds to the lac operator to inhibit transcription in E. coli. This inhibition can be relieved by adding lactose or isopropyl-β-D-thiogalactopyranoside (IPTG).
   5860..5881    +  protein_bind   CAP binding site: CAP binding activates transcription in the presence of cAMP. E. coli catabolite activator protein
   5896..5926    +  promoter       lac promoter: promoter for the E. coli lac operon
   5934..5950    +  protein_bind   lac operator: The lac repressor binds to the lac operator to inhibit transcription in E. coli. This inhibition can be relieved by adding lactose or isopropyl-β-D-thiogalactopyranoside (IPTG). lac repressor encoded by lacI
   5995..6013    +  promoter       T3 promoter: promoter for bacteriophage T3 RNA polymerase
   6041..6267    +  promoter       RSV promoter: Rous sarcoma virus enhancer/promoter
   6268..6448    +  LTR            5' LTR (truncated): truncated 5' long terminal repeat (LTR) from HIV-1
   6495..6620    +  misc_feature   HIV-1 Ψ: packaging signal of human immunodeficiency virus type 1
   6604..6967    +  CDS            HIV-1 gag (fragment): gag protein from human immunodeficiency virus 1; gag
   7113..7346    +  misc_feature   RRE: The Rev response element (RRE) of HIV-1 allows for Rev-dependent mRNA export from the nucleus to the cytoplasm.
   7723..7749    +  CDS            Rev (fragment): human immunodeficiency virus 1 (HIV-1) Rev protein; rev; enhances nuclear export of unspliced and incompletely spliced viral mRNAs
   7753..7993    +  promoter       U6 promoter: RNA polymerase III promoter for human U6 snRNA
   8023..8098    +  misc_RNA       gRNA scaffold: guide RNA scaffold for the Streptococcus pyogenes CRISPR/Cas9 system
   8154..8271    +  misc_feature   cPPT/CTS: central polypurine tract and central termination sequence of HIV-1
>Addgene plasmid #76103 | MAST3 gRNA (BRDN0001145286) | addgene full sequence | sequence record 185190 | Addgene Assembled Sequence
CCCGGGTGCAAAGATGGATAAAGTTTTAAACAGAGAGGAATCTTTGCAGCTAATGGACCTTCTAGGTCTT
GAAAGGAGTGGGAATTGGCTCCGGTGCCCGTCAGTGGGCAGAGCGCACATCGCCCACAGTCCCCGAGAAG
TTGGGGGGAGGGGTCGGCAATTGATCCGGTGCCTAGAGAAGGTGGCGCGGGGTAAACTGGGAAAGTGATG
TCGTGTACTGGCTCCGCCTTTTTCCCGAGGGTGGGGGAGAACCGTATATAAGTGCAGTAGTCGCCGTGAA
CGTTCTTTTTCGCAACGGGTTTGCCGCCAGAACACAGGTAAGTGCCGTGTGTGGTTCCCGCGGGCCTGGC
CTCTTTACGGGTTATGGCCCTTGCGTGCCTTGAATTACTTCCACCTGGCTGCAGTACGTGATTCTTGATC
CCGAGCTTCGGGTTGGAAGTGGGTGGGAGAGTTCGAGGCCTTGCGCTTAAGGAGCCCCTTCGCCTCGTGC
TTGAGTTGAGGCCTGGCCTGGGCGCTGGGGCCGCCGCGTGCGAATCTGGTGGCACCTTCGCGCCTGTCTC
GCTGCTTTCGATAAGTCTCTAGCCATTTAAAATTTTTGATGACCTGCTGCGACGCTTTTTTTCTGGCAAG
ATAGTCTTGTAAATGCGGGCCAAGATCTGCACACTGGTATTTCGGTTTTTGGGGCCGCGGGCGGCGACGG
GGCCCGTGCGTCCCAGCGCACATGTTCGGCGAGGCGGGGCCTGCGAGCGCGGCCACCGAGAATCGGACGG
GGGTAGTCTCAAGCTGGCCGGCCTGCTCTGGTGCCTGGCCTCGCGCCGCCGTGTATCGCCCCGCCCTGGG
CGGCAAGGCTGGCCCGGTCGGCACCAGTTGCGTGAGCGGAAAGATGGCCGCTTCCCGGCCCTGCTGCAGG
GAGCTCAAAATGGAGGACGCGGCGCTCGGGAGAGCGGGCGGGTGAGTCACCCACACAAAGGAAAAGGGCC
TTTCCGTCCTCAGCCGTCGCTTCATGTGACTCCACGGAGTACCGGGCGCCGTCCAGGCACCTCGATTAGT
TCTCGAGCTTTTGGAGTACGTCGTCTTTAGGTTGGGGGGAGGGGTTTTATGCGATGGAGTTTCCCCACAC
TGAGTGGGTGGAGACTGAAGTTAGGCCAGCTTGGCACTTGATGTAATTCTCCTTGGAATTTGCCCTTTTT
GAGTTTGGATCTTGGTTCATTCTCAAGCCTCAGACAGTGGTTCAAAGTTTTTTTCTTCCATTTCAGGTGT
CGTGACGTACGGCCACCATGACCGAGTACAAGCCCACGGTGCGCCTCGCCACCCGCGACGACGTCCCCAG
GGCCGTACGCACCCTCGCCGCCGCGTTCGCCGACTACCCCGCCACGCGCCACACCGTCGATCCGGACCGC
CACATCGAGCGGGTCACCGAGCTGCAAGAACTCTTCCTCACGCGCGTCGGGCTCGACATCGGCAAGGTGT
GGGTCGCGGACGACGGCGCCGCCGTGGCGGTCTGGACCACGCCGGAGAGCGTCGAAGCGGGGGCGGTGTT
CGCCGAGATCGGCCCGCGCATGGCCGAGTTGAGCGGTTCCCGGCTGGCCGCGCAGCAACAGATGGAAGGC
CTCCTGGCGCCGCACCGGCCCAAGGAGCCCGCGTGGTTCCTGGCCACCGTCGGAGTCTCGCCCGACCACC
AGGGCAAGGGTCTGGGCAGCGCCGTCGTGCTCCCCGGAGTGGAGGCGGCCGAGCGCGCCGGGGTGCCCGC
CTTCCTGGAGACCTCCGCGCCCCGCAACCTCCCCTTCTACGAGCGGCTCGGCTTCACCGTCACCGCCGAC
GTCGAGGTGCCCGAAGGACCGCGCACCTGGTGCATGACCCGCAAGCCCGGTGCCTGAACGCGTTAAGTCG
ACAATCAACCTCTGGATTACAAAATTTGTGAAAGATTGACTGGTATTCTTAACTATGTTGCTCCTTTTAC
GCTATGTGGATACGCTGCTTTAATGCCTTTGTATCATGCTATTGCTTCCCGTATGGCTTTCATTTTCTCC
TCCTTGTATAAATCCTGGTTGCTGTCTCTTTATGAGGAGTTGTGGCCCGTTGTCAGGCAACGTGGCGTGG
TGTGCACTGTGTTTGCTGACGCAACCCCCACTGGTTGGGGCATTGCCACCACCTGTCAGCTCCTTTCCGG
GACTTTCGCTTTCCCCCTCCCTATTGCCACGGCGGAACTCATCGCCGCCTGCCTTGCCCGCTGCTGGACA
GGGGCTCGGCTGTTGGGCACTGACAATTCCGTGGTGTTGTCGGGGAAATCATCGTCCTTTCCTTGGCTGC
TCGCCTGTGTTGCCACCTGGATTCTGCGCGGGACGTCCTTCTGCTACGTCCCTTCGGCCCTCAATCCAGC
GGACCTTCCTTCCCGCGGCCTGCTGCCGGCTCTGCGGCCTCTTCCGCGTCTTCGCCTTCGCCCTCAGACG
AGTCGGATCTCCCTTTGGGCCGCCTCCCCGCGTCGACTTTAAGACCAATGACTTACAAGGCAGCTGTAGA
TCTTAGCCACTTTTTAAAAGAAAAGGGGGGACTGGAAGGGCTAATTCACTCCCAACGAAGACAAGATCTG
CTTTTTGCTTGTACTGGGTCTCTCTGGTTAGACCAGATCTGAGCCTGGGAGCTCTCTGGCTAACTAGGGA
ACCCACTGCTTAAGCCTCAATAAAGCTTGCCTTGAGTGCTTCAAGTAGTGTGTGCCCGTCTGTTGTGTGA
CTCTGGTAACTAGAGATCCCTCAGACCCTTTTAGTCAGTGTGGAAAATCTCTAGCAGTACGTATAGTAGT
TCATGTCATCTTATTATTCAGTATTTATAACTTGCAAAGAAATGAATATCAGAGAGTGAGAGGAACTTGT
TTATTGCAGCTTATAATGGTTACAAATAAAGCAATAGCATCACAAATTTCACAAATAAAGCATTTTTTTC
ACTGCATTCTAGTTGTGGTTTGTCCAAACTCATCAATGTATCTTATCATGTCTGGCTCTAGCTATCCCGC
CCCTAACTCCGCCCATCCCGCCCCTAACTCCGCCCAGTTCCGCCCATTCTCCGCCCCATGGCTGACTAAT
TTTTTTTATTTATGCAGAGGCCGAGGCCGCCTCGGCCTCTGAGCTATTCCAGAAGTAGTGAGGAGGCTTT
TTTGGAGGCCTAGGGACGTACCCAATTCGCCCTATAGTGAGTCGTATTACGCGCGCTCACTGGCCGTCGT
TTTACAACGTCGTGACTGGGAAAACCCTGGCGTTACCCAACTTAATCGCCTTGCAGCACATCCCCCTTTC
GCCAGCTGGCGTAATAGCGAAGAGGCCCGCACCGATCGCCCTTCCCAACAGTTGCGCAGCCTGAATGGCG
AATGGG
[124 nt withheld, positions 3367-3490]
C
[91 nt withheld, positions 3492-3582]
A
[49 nt withheld, positions 3584-3632]
CCTTTGACGTTGGAGTCCACGTTCTTT
[37 nt withheld, positions 3660-3696]
ACCCTATCTCGGTCTATTCTTTTGATTTATAAGGGATTTTGCCGATTTCGGCCTATTGGTTAAAAAATGA
GCTGATTTAACAAAAATTTAACGCGAATTTTAACAAAATATTAACGCTTACAATTTAGGTGGCACTTTTC
GGGGAAATGTGCGCGGAACCCCTATTTGTTTATTTTTCTAAATACATTCAAATATGTATCCGCTCATGAG
ACAATAACCCTGATAAATGCTTCAATAATATTGAAAAAGGAAGAGTATGAGTATTCAACATTTCCGTGTC
GCCCTTATTCCCTTTTTTGCGGCATTTTGCCTTCCTGTTTTTGCTCACCCAGAAACGCTGGTGAAAGTAA
AAGATGCTGAAGATCAGTTGGGTGCACGAGTGGGTTACATCGAACTGGATCTCAACAGCGGTAAGATCCT
TGAGAGTTTTCGCCCCGAAGAACGTTTTCCAATGATGAGCACTTTTAAAGTTCTGCTATGTGGCGCGGTA
TTATCCCGTATTGACGCCGGGCAAGAGCAACTCGGTCGCCGCATACACTATTCTCAGAATGACTTGGTTG
AGTACTCACCAGTCACAGAAAAGCATCTTACGGATGGCATGACAGTAAGAGAATTATGCAGTGCTGCCAT
AACCATGAGTGATAACACTGCGGCCAACTTACTTCTGACAACGATCGGAGGACCGAAGGAGCTAACCGCT
TTTTTGCACAACATGGGGGATCATGTAACTCGCCTTGATCGTTGGGAACCGGAGCTGAATGAAGCCATAC
CAAACGACGAGCGTGACACCACGATGCCTGTAGCAATGGCAACAACGTTGCGCAAACTATTAACTGGCGA
ACTACTTACTCTAGCTTCCCGGCAACAATTAATAGACTGGATGGAGGCGGATAAAGTTGCAGGACCACTT
CTGCGCTCGGCCCTTCCGGCTGGCTGGTTTATTGCTGATAAATCTGGAGCCGGTGAGCGTGGGTCTCGCG
GTATCATTGCAGCACTGGGGCCAGATGGTAAGCCCTCCCGTATCGTAGTTATCTACACGACGGGGAGTCA
GGCAACTATGGATGAACGAAATAGACAGATCGCTGAGATAGGTGCCTCACTGATTAAGCATTGGTAACTG
TCAGACCAAGTTTACTCATATATACTTTAGATTGATTTAAAACTTCATTTTTAATTTAAAAGGATCTAGG
TGAAGATCCTTTTTGATAATCTCATGACCAAAATCCCTTAACGTGAGTTTTCGTTCCACTGAGCGTCAGA
CCCCGTAGAAAAGATCAAAGGATCTTCTTGAGATCCTTTTTTTCTGCGCGTAATCTGCTGCTTGCAAACA
AAAAAACCACCGCTACCAGCGGTGGTTTGTTTGCCGGATCAAGAGCTACCAACTCTTTTTCCGAAGGTAA
CTGGCTTCAGCAGAGCGCAGATACCAAATACTGTTCTTCTAGTGTAGCCGTAGTTAGGCCACCACTTCAA
GAACTCTGTAGCACCGCCTACATACCTCGCTCTGCTAATCCTGTTACCAGTGGCTGCTGCCAGTGGCGAT
AAGTCGTGTCTTACCGGGTTGGACTCAAGACGATAGTTACCGGATAAGGCGCAGCGGTCGGGCTGAACGG
GGGGTTCGTGCACACAGCCCAGCTTGGAGCGAACGACCTACACCGAACTGAGATACCTACAGCGTGAGCT
ATGAGAAAGCGCCACGCTTCCCGAAGGGAGAAAGGCGGACAGGTATCCGGTAAGCGGCAGGGTCGGAACA
GGAGAGCGCACGAGGGAGCTTCCAGGGGGAAACGCCTGGTATCTTTATAGTCCTGTCGGGTTTCGCCACC
TCTGACTTGAGCGTCGATTTTTGTGATGCTCGTCAGGGGGGCGGAGCCTATGGAAAAACGCCAGCAACGC
GGCCTTTTTACGGTTCCTGGCCTTTTGCTGGCCTTTTGCTCACATGTTCTTTCCTGCGTTATCCCCTGAT
TCTGTGGATAACCGTATTACCGCCTTTGAGTGAGCTGATACCGCTCGCCGCAGCCGAACGACCGAGCGCA
GCGAGTCAGTGAGCGAGGAAGCGGAAGAGCGCCCAATACGCAAACCGCCTCTCCCCGCGCGTTGGCCGAT
TCATTAATGCAGCTGGCACGACAGGTTTCCCGACTGGAAAGCGGGCAGTGAGCGCAACGCAATTAATGTG
AGTTAGCTCACTCATTAGGCACCCCAGGCTTTACACTTTATGCTTCCGGCTCGTATGTTGTGTGGAATTG
TGAGCGGATAACAATTTCACACAGGAAACAGCTATGACCATGATTACGCCAAGCGCGCAATTAACCCTCA
CTAAAGGGAACAAAAGCTGGAGCTGCAAGCTTAATGTAGTCTTATGCAATACTCTTGTAGTCTTGCAACA
TGGTAACGATGAGTTAGCAACATGCCTTACAAGGAGAGAAAAAGCACCGTGCATGCCGATTGGTGGAAGT
AAGGTGGTACGATCGTGCCTTATTAGGAAGGCAACAGACGGGTCTGACATGGATTGGACGAACCACTGAA
TTGCCGCATTGCAGAGATATTGTATTTAAGTGCCTAGCTCGATACATAAACGGGTCTCTCTGGTTAGACC
AGATCTGAGCCTGGGAGCTCTCTGGCTAACTAGGGAACCCACTGCTTAAGCCTCAATAAAGCTTGCCTTG
AGTGCTTCAAGTAGTGTGTGCCCGTCTGTTGTGTGACTCTGGTAACTAGAGATCCCTCAGACCCTTTTAG
TCAGTGTGGAAAATCTCTAGCAGTGGCGCCCGAACAGGGACTTGAAAGCGAAAGGGAAACCAGAGGAGCT
CTCTCGACGCAGGACTCGGCTTGCTGAAGCGCGCACGGCAAGAGGCGAGGGGCGGCGACTGGTGAGTACG
CCAAAAATTTTGACTAGCGGAGGCTAGAAGGAGAGAGATGGGTGCGAGAGCGTCAGTATTAAGCGGGGGA
GAATTAGATCGCGATGGGAAAAAATTCGGTTAAGGCCAGGGGGAAAGAAAAAATATAAATTAAAACATAT
AGTATGGGCAAGCAGGGAGCTAGAACGATTCGCAGTTAATCCTGGCCTGTTAGAAACATCAGAAGGCTGT
AGACAAATACTGGGACAGCTACAACCATCCCTTCAGACAGGATCAGAAGAACTTAGATCATTATATAATA
CAGTAGCAACCCTCTATTGTGTGCATCAAAGGATAGAGATAAAAGACACCAAGGAAGCTTTAGACAAGAT
AGAGGAAGAGCAAAACAAAAGTAAGACCACCGCACAGCAAGCGGCCGCTGATCTTCAGACCTGGAGGAGG
AGATATGAGGGACAATTGGAGAAGTGAATTATATAAATATAAAGTAGTAAAAATTGAACCATTAGGAGTA
GCACCCACCAAGGCAAAGAGAAGAGTGGTGCAGAGAGAAAAAAGAGCAGTGGGAATAGGAGCTTTGTTCC
TTGGGTTCTTGGGAGCAGCAGGAAGCACTATGGGCGCAGCGTCAATGACGCTGACGGTACAGGCCAGACA
ATTATTGTCTGGTATAGTGCAGCAGCAGAACAATTTGCTGAGGGCTATTGAGGCGCAACAGCATCTGTTG
CAACTCACAGTCTGGGGCATCAAGCAGCTCCAGGCAAGAATCCTGGCTGTGGAAAGATACCTAAAGGATC
AACAGCTCCTGGGGATTTGGGGTTGCTCTGGAAAACTCATTTGCACCACTGCTGTGCCTTGGAATGCTAG
TTGGAGTAATAAATCTCTGGAACAGATTTGGAATCACACGACCTGGATGGAGTGGGACAGAGAAATTAAC
AATTACACAAGCTTAATACACTCCTTAATTGAAGAATCGCAAAACCAGCAAGAAAAGAATGAACAAGAAT
TATTGGAATTAGATAAATGGGCAAGTTTGTGGAATTGGTTTAACATAACAAATTGGCTGTGGTATATAAA
ATTATTCATAATGATAGTAGGAGGCTTGGTAGGTTTAAGAATAGTTTTTGCTGTACTTTCTATAGTGAAT
AGAGTTAGGCAGGGATATTCACCATTATCGTTTCAGACCCACCTCCCAACCCCGAGGGGACCCAGAGAGG
GCCTATTTCCCATGATTCCTTCATATTTGCATATACGATACAAGGCTGTTAGAGAGATAATTAGAATTAA
TTTGACTGTAAACACAAAGATATTAGTACAAAATACGTGACGTAGAAAGTAATAATTTCTTGGGTAGTTT
GCAGTTTTAAAATTATGTTTTAAAATGGACTATCATATGCTTACCGTAACTTGAAAGTATTTCGATTTCT
TGGCTTTATATATCTTGTGGAAAGGACGAAACACCGTCAGCCCGGGCCGTGCAACGGTTTTAGAGCTAGA
AATAGCAAGTTAAAATAAGGCTAGTCCGTTATCAACTTGAAAAAGTGGCACCGAGTCGGTGCTTTTTTAA
GCTTGGCGTAACTAGATCTTGAGACAAATGGCAGTATTCATCCACAATTTTAAAAGAAAAGGGGGGATTG
GGGGGTACAGTGCAGGGGAAAGAATAGTAGACATAATAGCAACAGACATACAAACTAAAGAATTACAAAA
ACAAATTACAAAAATTCAAAATTTTCGGGTTTATTACAGGGACAGCAGAGATCCACTTTGGCGCCGGCTC
GAGGGGG
