>Addgene plasmid #76103 | MAST3 gRNA (BRDN0001145286) | depositor partial sequence | sequence record 143563 | Target Sequence
TCAGCCCGGGCCGTGCAACG
