>Addgene plasmid #76103 | MAST3 gRNA (BRDN0001145286) | addgene partial sequence | sequence record 185189 | hU6-F
GAAAGTAATAATTTCTTGGGTAGTTTGCAGTTTTAAAATTATGTTTTAAAATGGACTATCATATGCTTAC
CGTAACTTGAAAGTATTTCGATTTCTTGGCTTTATATATCTTGTGGAAAGGACGAAACACCGTCAGCCCG
GGCCGTGCAACGGTTTTAGAGCTAGAAATAGCAAGTTAAAATAAGGCTAGTCCGTTATCAACTTGAAAAA
GTGGCACCGAGTCGGTGCTTTTTTAAGCTTGGCGTAACTAGATCTTGAGACAAATGGCAGTATTCATCCA
CAATTTTAAAAGAAAAGGGGGGATTGGGGGGTACAGTGCAGGGGAAAGAATAGTAGACATAATAGCAACA
GACATACAAACTAAAGAATTACAAAAACAAATTACAAAAATTCAAAATTTTCGGGTTTATTACAGGGACA
GCAGAGATCCACTTTGGCGCCGGCTCGAGGGGGCCCGGGTGCAAAGATGGATAAAGTTTTAAACAGAGAG
GAATCTTTGCAGCTAATGGACCTTCTAGGTCTTGAAAGGAGTGGGAATTGGCTCCGGTGCCCGTCAGTGG
GCAGAGCGCA
